>Addgene plasmid #121805 | KA601: pMVP (L3-L2) pA; EF1a::TETa-pA | addgene full sequence | sequence record 237314 | Addgene NGS Result
CTTTCCTGCGTTATCCCCTGATTCTGTGGATAACCGTATTACCGCCTTTGAGTGAGCTGATACCGCTCGC
CGCAGCCGAACGACCGAGCGCAGCGAGTCAGTGAGCGAGGAAGCGGAAGAGCGCCCAATACGCAAACCGC
CTCTCCCCGCGCGTTGGCCGATTCATTAATGCAGCTGGCACGACAGGTTTCCCGACTGGAAAGCGGGCAG
TGAGCGCAACGCAATTAATACGCGTACCGCTAGCCAGGAAGAGTTTGTAGAAACGCAAAAAGGCCATCCG
TCAGGATGGCCTTCTGCTTAGTTTGATGCCTGGCAGTTTATGGCGGGCGTCCTGCCCGCCACCCTCCGGG
CCGTTGCTTCACAACGTTCAAATCCGCTCCCGGCGGATTTGTCCTACTCAGGAGAGCGTTCACCGACAAA
CAACAGATAAAACGAAAGGCCCAGTCTTCCGACTGAGCCTTTCGTTTTATTTGATGCCTGGCAGTTCCCT
ACTCTCGCGTTAACGCTAGCATGGATGTTTTCCCAGTCACGACGTTGTAAAACGACGGCCAGTCTTAAGC
TCGGGCCCCAAATAATGATTTTATTTTGACTGATAGTGACCTGTTCGTTGCAACAAATTGATGAGCAATG
CTTTTTTATAATGCCAACTTTGTATAATAAAGTTGAGATCAACAAAGCTTCCTAGCTCGATTTAAATAGA
TAACTGACTAGAGGATCATAATCAGCCATACCACATTTGTAGAGGTTTTACTTGCTTTAAAAAACCTCCC
ACACCTCCCCCTGAACCTGAAACATAAAATGAATGCAATTGTTGTTGTTAACTTGTTTATTGCAGCTTAT
AATGGTTACAAATAAAGCAATAGCATCACAAATTTCACAAATAAAGCATTTTTTTCACTGCCTCGAGTCT
AGACGTGAGGCTCCGGTGCCCGTCAGTGGGCAGAGCGCACATCGCCCACAGTCCCCGAGAAGTTGGGGGG
AGGGGTCGGCAATTGAACCGGTGCCTAGAGAAGGTGGCGCGGGGTAAACTGGGAAAGTGATGTCGTGTAC
TGGCTCCGCCTTTTTCCCGAGGGTGGGGGAGAACCGTATATAAGTGCAGTAGTCGCCGTGAACGTTCTTT
TTCGCAACGGGTTTGCCGCCAGAACACAGGTAAGTGCCGTGTGTGGTTCCCGCGGGCCTGGCCTCTTTAC
GGGTTATGGCCCTTGCGTGCCTTGAATTACTTCCACCTGGCTGCAGTACGTGATTCTTGATCCCGAGCTT
CGGGTTGGAAGTGGGTGGGAGAGTTCGAGGCCTTGCGCTTAAGGAGCCCCTTCGCCTCGTGCTTGAGTTG
AGGCCTGGCCTGGGCGCTGGGGCCGCCGCGTGCGAATCTGGTGGCACCTTCGCGCCTGTCTCGCTGCTTT
CGATAAGTCTCTAGCCATTTAAAATTTTTGATGACCTGCTGCGACGCTTTTTTTCTGGCAAGATAGTCTT
GTAAATGCGGGCCAAGATCTGCACACTGGTATTTCGGTTTTTGGGGCCGCGGGCGGCGACGGGGCCCGTG
CGTCCCAGCGCACATGTTCGGCGAGGCGGGGCCTGCGAGCGCGGCCACCGAGAATCGGACGGGGGTAGTC
TCAAGCTGGCCGGCCTGCTCTGGTGCCTGGCCTCGCGCCGCCGTGTATCGCCCCGCCCTGGGCGGCAAGG
CTGGCCCGGTCGGCACCAGTTGCGTGAGCGGAAAGATGGCCGCTTCCCGGCCCTGCTGCAGGGAGCTCAA
AATGGAGGACGCGGCGCTCGGGAGAGCGGGCGGGTGAGTCACCCACACAAAGGAAAAGGGCCTTTCCGTC
CTCAGCCGTCGCTTCATGTGACTCCACGGAGTACCGGGCGCCGTCCAGGCACCTCGATTAGTTCTCGAGC
TTTTGGAGTACGTCGTCTTTAGGTTGGGGGGAGGGGTTTTATGCGATGGAGTTTCCCCACACTGAGTGGG
TGGAGACTGAAGTTAGGCCAGCTTGGCACTTGATGTAATTCTCCTTGGAATTTGCCCTTTTTGAGTTTGG
ATCTTGGTTCATTCTCAAGCCTCAGACAGTGGTTCAAAGTTTTTTTCTTCCATTTCAGGTGTCGTGAGGA
ATTAGCTTGGTACTAATACGACTCACTATAGGGAGACCCAAGCTGGCTAGGTGAATTCGACTGGCGCGCC
ACCATGTCCAGACTGGACAAGAGCAAAGTCATAAACGGCGCTCTGGAATTACTCAATGGAGTCGGTATCG
AAGGCCTGACGACAAGGAAACTCGCTCAAAAGCTGGGAGTTGAGCAGCCTACCCTGTACTGGCACGTGAA
GAACAAGCGGGCCCTGCTCGATGCCCTGCCAATCGAGATGCTGGACAGGCATCATACCCACTTCTGCCCC
CTGGAAGGCGAGTCATGGCAAGACTTTCTGCGGAACAACGCCAAGTCATTCCGCTGTGCTCTCCTCTCAC
ATCGCGACGGGGCTAAAGTGCATCTCGGCACCCGCCCAACAGAGAAACAGTACGAAACCCTGGAAAATCA
GCTCGCGTTCCTGTGTCAGCAAGGCTTCTCCCTGGAGAACGCACTGTACGCTCTGTCCGCCGTGGGCCAC
TTTACACTGGGCTGCGTATTGGAGGAACAGGAGCATCAAGTAGCAAAAGAGGAAAGAGAGACACCTACCA
CCGATTCTATGCCCCCACTTCTGAGACAAGCAATTGAGCTGTTCGACCGGCAGGGAGCCGAACCTGCCTT
CCTTTTCGGCCTGGAACTAATCATATGTGGCCTGGAGAAACAGCTAAAGTGCGAAAGCGGCGGGCCGGCC
GACGCCCTTGACGATTTTGACTTAGACATGCTCCCAGCCGATGCCCTTGACGACTTTGACCTTGATATGC
TGCCTGCTGACGCTCTTGACGATTTTGACCTTGACATGCTCCCCGGGTAACTAAGTAAGAATCCAGACAT
GATAAGATACATTGATGAGTTTGGACAAACCACAACTAGAATGCAGTGAAAAAAATGCTTTATTTGTGAA
ATTTGTGATGCTATTGCTTTATTTGTAACCATTATAAGCTGCAATAAACAAGTTAACAACAACAATTGCA
TTCATTTTATGTTTCAGGTTCAGGGGGAGGTGTGGGAGGTTTTTTAAAGCAAGTAAAACCTCTACAAATG
TGGTATGGCTGATTATGATCCTGCAAGCCTCGTCGTCCTGGCCGGACCACGCTATCTGTGCAAGGTCCCC
GGCCCCGGACGCGCGCTCCATGAGCAGAGCGCCCGCCGCCGAGGCGAAGACTCGGGCGGCGCCCTGCCCG
TCCCACCAGGTCAACAGGCGGTAACCGGCCTCTTCATCGGGAATGCGCGCGACCTTCAGCATCGCCGGCA
TGTCCCCCTGGCGGACGGGAAGTATCCAGCTCGACCAGGCTTGTCGACTCGAAGAACCCAGCTTTCTTGT
ACAAAGTTGGCATTATAAGAAAGCATTGCTTATCAATTTGTTGCAACGAACAGGTCACTATCAGTCAAAA
TAAAATCATTATTTGCCATCCAGCTGCAGGGCGGCCGCGATATCCCCTATAGTGAGTCGTATTACATGGT
CATAGCTGTTTCCTGGCAGCTCTGGCCCGTGTCTCAAAATCTCTGATGTTACATTGCACAAGATAAAAAT
ATATCATCATGAACAATAAAACTGTCTGCTTACATAAACAGTAATACAAGGGGTGTTATGAGCCATATTC
AACGGGAAACGTCGAGGCCGCGATTAAATTCCAACATGGATGCTGATTTATATGGGTATAAATGGGCTCG
CGATAATGTCGGGCAATCAGGTGCGACAATCTATCGCTTGTATGGGAAGCCCGATGCGCCAGAGTTGTTT
CTGAAACATGGCAAAGGTAGCGTTGCCAATGATGTTACAGATGAGATGGTCAGACTAAACTGGCTGACGG
AATTTATGCCTCTTCCGACCATCAAGCATTTTATCCGTACTCCTGATGATGCATGGTTACTCACCACTGC
GATCCCCGGAAAAACAGCATTCCAGGTATTAGAAGAATATCCTGATTCAGGTGAAAATATTGTTGATGCG
CTGGCAGTGTTCCTGCGCCGGTTGCATTCGATTCCTGTTTGTAATTGTCCTTTTAACAGCGATCGCGTAT
TTCGTCTCGCTCAGGCGCAATCACGAATGAATAACGGTTTGGTTGATGCGAGTGATTTTGATGACGAGCG
TAATGGCTGGCCTGTTGAACAAGTCTGGAAAGAAATGCATAAACTTTTGCCATTCTCACCGGATTCAGTC
GTCACTCATGGTGATTTCTCACTTGATAACCTTATTTTTGACGAGGGGAAATTAATAGGTTGTATTGATG
TTGGACGAGTCGGAATCGCAGACCGATACCAGGATCTTGCCATCCTATGGAACTGCCTCGGTGAGTTTTC
TCCTTCATTACAGAAACGGCTTTTTCAAAAATATGGTATTGATAATCCTGATATGAATAAATTGCAGTTT
CATTTGATGCTCGATGAGTTTTTCTAATCAGAATTGGTTAATTGGTTGTAACACTGGCAGAGCATTACGC
TGACTTGACGGGACGGCGCAAGCTCATGACCAAAATCCCTTAACGTGAGTTACGCGTCGTTCCACTGAGC
GTCAGACCCCGTAGAAAAGATCAAAGGATCTTCTTGAGATCCTTTTTTTCTGCGCGTAATCTGCTGCTTG
CAAACAAAAAAACCACCGCTACCAGCGGTGGTTTGTTTGCCGGATCAAGAGCTACCAACTCTTTTTCCGA
AGGTAACTGGCTTCAGCAGAGCGCAGATACCAAATACTGTTCTTCTAGTGTAGCCGTAGTTAGGCCACCA
CTTCAAGAACTCTGTAGCACCGCCTACATACCTCGCTCTGCTAATCCTGTTACCAGTGGCTGCTGCCAGT
GGCGATAAGTCGTGTCTTACCGGGTTGGACTCAAGACGATAGTTACCGGATAAGGCGCAGCGGTCGGGCT
GAACGGGGGGTTCGTGCACACAGCCCAGCTTGGAGCGAACGACCTACACCGAACTGAGATACCTACAGCG
TGAGCTATGAGAAAGCGCCACGCTTCCCGAAGGGAGAAAGGCGGACAGGTATCCGGTAAGCGGCAGGGTC
GGAACAGGAGAGCGCACGAGGGAGCTTCCAGGGGGAAACGCCTGGTATCTTTATAGTCCTGTCGGGTTTC
GCCACCTCTGACTTGAGCGTCGATTTTTGTGATGCTCGTCAGGGGGGCGGAGCCTATGGAAAAACGCCAG
CAACGCGGCCTTTTTACGGTTCCTGGCCTTTTGCTGGCCTTTTGCTCACATGTT
Features (pLannotate 1.2.2; 18 found; start..end, strand, type, name):
    121..213     +  CDS            lacI (fragment): lac repressor; lacI; The lac repressor binds to the lac operator to inhibit transcription in E. coli. This inhibition can be relieved by adding lactose or isopropyl-β-D-thiogalactopyranoside (IPTG).
    268..295     -  terminator     rrnB T2 terminator: transcription terminator T2 from the E. coli rrnB gene
    427..470     +  terminator     rrnB T1 terminator: Escherichia coli rrnB; transcription terminator T1 from the E. coli rrnB gene
    517..553     -  CDS            lacZα (fragment): LacZα fragment of β-galactosidase; lacZ fragment
    570..665     +  protein_bind   attL3: mutant version of attL; recombination site for the Gateway® LR reaction LR Clonase™
    714..797     +  CDS            large T antigen (fragment): large T antigen from SV40 (simian virus 40)
    820..901     +  polyA_signal   SV40 poly(A) signal: SV40 polyadenylation signal
    919..2097    +  promoter       EF-1α promoter: strong constitutive promoter for human elongation factor EF-1α
   2114..2132    +  promoter       T7 promoter: promoter for bacteriophage T7 RNA polymerase
   2174..2871    +  CDS            rtTA3 (fragment): reverse tetracycline transactivator 3 activates expression from Tet-responsive promoters in the presence of doxycycline
   2801..2911    +  CDS            VP48: 3 tandem repeats of the minimal activation domain of herpes simplex virus VP16 (Cheng et al., 2013)
   2943..3064    -  polyA_signal   SV40 poly(A) signal: SV40 polyadenylation signal
   3087..3170    -  CDS            large T antigen (fragment): large T antigen from SV40 (simian virus 40)
   3164..3394    -  CDS            str (fragment): STR_KLEPN - Protein inferred from homology: Swiss-Prot protein existence level 3. The aminoglycoside phosphotransferases achieve inactivation of their antibiotic substrates by phosphorylation. From Klebsiella pneumoniae.
   3416..3515    -  protein_bind   attL2: mutant version of attL; recombination site for the Gateway® LR reaction LR Clonase™
   3546..3564    -  promoter       T7 promoter: promoter for bacteriophage T7 RNA polymerase
   3698..4507    +  CDS            KanR: aminoglycoside phosphotransferase; aph(3')-Ia; confers resistance to kanamycin in bacteria or G418 (Geneticin®) in eukaryotes
   4654..5242    +  rep_origin     ori: high-copy-number ColE1/pMB1/pBR322/pUC origin of replication
