[The description below was written by a language model from this plasmid's Addgene catalogue record and pLannotate feature annotations shown in this document.]
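Description:
KA601: pMVP (L3-L2) pA; EF1a::TETa-pA is a Gateway entry plasmid from the pMVP modular cloning platform, built on the Invitrogen pDONR221 P3-P2 backbone. It is maintained in E. coli as a high-copy plasmid through a ColE1/pUC-type origin and is selected with kanamycin via the KanR (aminoglycoside phosphotransferase) gene. As is typical of pDONR-derived vectors, rrnB T1 and T2 terminators sit upstream of the recombination cassette to insulate it from read-through transcription. The short lacI, lacZα, large T antigen and str fragments called by the automated annotation appear to be backbone or poly(A)-flanking remnants rather than functional genes.

The synthetic insert of about 2.7 kb lies between attL3 and attL2 sites, which places it as the last (3′-most) module in a 3- or 4-component MultiSite Gateway Pro LR assembly. Immediately after attL3 is an SV40 polyadenylation signal, which terminates the transcript of whatever gene of interest is joined upstream from the neighbouring entry clone. This is followed by an independent expression unit. The human EF-1α promoter, a strong constitutive promoter, drives TETa, a reverse tetracycline transactivator that the depositor derived from the Tet-On Advanced system. The annotation detects it as an rtTA3-like coding sequence with tandem minimal VP16 activation domains. A second SV40 poly(A) element follows the coding sequence, although it is annotated on the opposite strand.

After recombination into a destination vector, this module both polyadenylates the gene of interest and supplies the transactivator from the same construct. That arrangement suits single-vector doxycycline-inducible designs when it is combined with a Tet-responsive promoter module.
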