Addgene plasmid #121805: KA601: pMVP (L3-L2) pA; EF1a::TETa-pA
Purpose: pMVP L3-L2 entry plasmid, contains polyA + EF1a-TETa-polyA for 3- or 4-component MultiSite Gateway Pro assembly. Adds EF1a-driven TETa downstream of gene of interest.
Depositing lab: Christopher Newgard. Depositing organization: Duke University. Publication: Creation of versatile cloning platforms for transgene expression and dCas9-based epigenome editing. Haldeman JM, Conway AE, Arlotto ME, Slentz DH, Muoio DM, Becker TC, Newgard CB. Nucleic Acids Res. 2018 Dec 27. pii: 5264291. doi: 10.1093/nar/gky1286. PubMed 30590691.
Backbone
  Vector backbone: pDONR221 P3-P2
  Backbone manufacturer: Invitrogen
  Backbone size w/o insert (bp): 2555
  Vector type: Synthetic Biology ; pMVP Gateway Entry Plasmid
Growth in bacteria
  Bacterial resistance: Kanamycin, 50 μg/mL
  Growth temperature: 37°C
  Growth strain: DH5alpha
  Copy number: High Copy
Gene/Insert
  Gene/Insert name: polyA + EF1a::TETa-polyA
  Species: Synthetic
  Insert size (bp): 2749
  Cloning method: Gateway Cloning
  Sequencing primers: 5′ M13F; 3′ M13R
Terms and licenses: Academic/Nonprofit Terms; Industry Terms: Not Available to Industry
Depositor comments: TETa sequence derived from Tet-On Advanced system (Clontech)
How to cite: KA601: pMVP (L3-L2) pA; EF1a::TETa-pA was a gift from Christopher Newgard (Addgene plasmid # 121805 ; http://n2t.net/addgene:121805 ; RRID:Addgene_121805)
